>Addgene plasmid #127802 | 2xmEYFP | depositor full sequence | sequence record 244854 | 2xmEYFP sequence 5439 bps
TAGTTATTAATAGTAATCAATTACGGGGTCATTAGTTCATAGCCCATATATGGAGTTCCGCGTTACATAA
CTTACGGTAAATGGCCCGCCTGGCTGACCGCCCAACGACCCCCGCCCATTGACGTCAATAATGACGTATG
TTCCCATAGTAACGCCAATAGGGACTTTCCATTGACGTCAATGGGTGGAGTATTTACGGTAAACTGCCCA
CTTGGCAGTACATCAAGTGTATCATATGCCAAGTACGCCCCCTATTGACGTCAATGACGGTAAATGGCCC
GCCTGGCATTATGCCCAGTACATGACCTTATGGGACTTTCCTACTTGGCAGTACATCTACGTATTAGTCA
TCGCTATTACCATGGTGATGCGGTTTTGGCAGTACATCAATGGGCGTGGATAGCGGTTTGACTCACGGGG
ATTTCCAAGTCTCCACCCCATTGACGTCAATGGGAGTTTGTTTTGGCACCAAAATCAACGGGACTTTCCA
AAATGTCGTAACAACTCCGCCCCATTGACGCAAATGGGCGGTAGGCGTGTACGGTGGGAGGTCTATATAA
GCAGAGCTGGTTTAGTGAACCGTCAGATCCGCTAGCGCTACCGGTCGCCACCATGGTGAGCAAGGGCGAG
GAGCTGTTCACCGGGGTGGTGCCCATCCTGGTCGAGCTGGACGGCGACGTAAACGGCCACAAGTTCAGCG
TGTCCGGCGAGGGCGAGGGCGATGCCACCTACGGCAAGCTGACCCTGAAGTTCATCTGCACCACCGGCAA
GCTGCCCGTGCCCTGGCCCACCCTCGTGACCACCTTCGGCTACGGCCTGCAGTGCTTCGCCCGCTACCCC
GACCACATGAAGCAGCACGACTTCTTCAAGTCCGCCATGCCCGAAGGCTACGTCCAGGAGCGCACCATCT
TCTTCAAGGACGACGGCAACTACAAGACCCGCGCCGAGGTGAAGTTCGAGGGCGACACCCTGGTGAACCG
CATCGAGCTGAAGGGCATCGACTTCAAGGAGGACGGCAACATCCTGGGGCACAAGCTGGAGTACAACTAC
AACAGCCACAACGTCTATATCATGGCCGACAAGCAGAAGAACGGCATCAAGGTGAACTTCAAGATCCGCC
ACAACATCGAGGACGGCAGCGTGCAGCTCGCCGACCACTACCAGCAGAACACCCCCATCGGCGACGGCCC
CGTGCTGCTGCCCGACAACCACTACCTGAGCTACCAGTCCAAACTGAGCAAAGACCCCAACGAGAAGCGC
GATCACATGGTCCTGCTGGAGTTCGTGACCGCCGCCGGGATCACTCTCGGCATGGACGAGCTGTACAAGT
CCGGACTCAGATCTCGAGCTCAAGCTTCGAATTCTGCAGTCGACGGTACCATGGTGAGCAAGGGCGAGGA
GCTGTTCACCGGGGTGGTGCCCATCCTGGTCGAGCTGGACGGCGACGTAAACGGCCACAAGTTCAGCGTG
TCCGGCGAGGGCGAGGGCGATGCCACCTACGGCAAGCTGACCCTGAAGTTCATCTGCACCACCGGCAAGC
TGCCCGTGCCCTGGCCCACCCTCGTGACCACCTTCGGCTACGGCCTGCAGTGCTTCGCCCGCTACCCCGA
CCACATGAAGCAGCACGACTTCTTCAAGTCCGCCATGCCCGAAGGCTACGTCCAGGAGCGCACCATCTTC
TTCAAGGACGACGGCAACTACAAGACCCGCGCCGAGGTGAAGTTCGAGGGCGACACCCTGGTGAACCGCA
TCGAGCTGAAGGGCATCGACTTCAAGGAGGACGGCAACATCCTGGGGCACAAGCTGGAGTACAACTACAA
CAGCCACAACGTCTATATCATGGCCGACAAGCAGAAGAACGGCATCAAGGTGAACTTCAAGATCCGCCAC
AACATCGAGGACGGCAGCGTGCAGCTCGCCGACCACTACCAGCAGAACACCCCCATCGGCGACGGCCCCG
TGCTGCTGCCCGACAACCACTACCTGAGCTACCAGTCCAAACTGAGCAAAGACCCCAACGAGAAGCGCGA
TCACATGGTCCTGCTGGAGTTCGTGACCGCCGCCGGGATCACTCTCGGCATGGACGAGCTGTACAAGGGA
TCCACCGGATCTAGATAACTGATCATAATCAGCCATACCACATTTGTAGAGGTTTTACTTGCTTTAAAAA
ACCTCCCACACCTCCCCCTGAACCTGAAACATAAAATGAATGCAATTGTTGTTGTTAACTTGTTTATTGC
AGCTTATAATGGTTACAAATAAAGCAATAGCATCACAAATTTCACAAATAAAGCATTTTTTTCACTGCAT
TCTAGTTGTGGTTTGTCCAAACTCATCAATGTATCTTAAGGCGTAAATTGTAAGCGTTAATATTTTGTTA
AAATTCGCGTTAAATTTTTGTTAAATCAGCTCATTTTTTAACCAATAGGCCGAAATCGGCAAAATCCCTT
ATAAATCAAAAGAATAGACCGAGATAGGGT
[37 nt withheld, positions 2481-2517]
AAAGAACGTGGACTCCAACGTCAAAGG
[49 nt withheld, positions 2545-2593]
T
[91 nt withheld, positions 2595-2685]
G
[124 nt withheld, positions 2687-2810]
CAGGTGGCACTTTTCGGGGAAATGTGCGCGGAACCCCTATTTGTTTATTTTTCTAAATACATTCAAATAT
GTATCCGCTCATGAGACAATAACCCTGATAAATGCTTCAATAATATTGAAAAAGGAAGAGTCCTGAGGCG
GAAAGAACCAGCTGTGGAATGTGTGTCAGTTAGGGTGTGGAAAGTCCCCAGGCTCCCCAGCAGGCAGAAG
TATGCAAAGCATGCATCTCAATTAGTCAGCAACCAGGTGTGGAAAGTCCCCAGGCTCCCCAGCAGGCAGA
AGTATGCAAAGCATGCATCTCAATTAGTCAGCAACCATAGTCCCGCCCCTAACTCCGCCCATCCCGCCCC
TAACTCCGCCCAGTTCCGCCCATTCTCCGCCCCATGGCTGACTAATTTTTTTTATTTATGCAGAGGCCGA
GGCCGCCTCGGCCTCTGAGCTATTCCAGAAGTAGTGAGGAGGCTTTTTTGGAGGCCTAGGCTTTTGCAAA
GATCGATCAAGAGACAGGATGAGGATCGTTTCGCATGATTGAACAAGATGGATTGCACGCAGGTTCTCCG
GCCGCTTGGGTGGAGAGGCTATTCGGCTATGACTGGGCACAACAGACAATCGGCTGCTCTGATGCCGCCG
TGTTCCGGCTGTCAGCGCAGGGGCGCCCGGTTCTTTTTGTCAAGACCGACCTGTCCGGTGCCCTGAATGA
ACTGCAAGACGAGGCAGCGCGGCTATCGTGGCTGGCCACGACGGGCGTTCCTTGCGCAGCTGTGCTCGAC
GTTGTCACTGAAGCGGGAAGGGACTGGCTGCTATTGGGCGAAGTGCCGGGGCAGGATCTCCTGTCATCTC
ACCTTGCTCCTGCCGAGAAAGTATCCATCATGGCTGATGCAATGCGGCGGCTGCATACGCTTGATCCGGC
TACCTGCCCATTCGACCACCAAGCGAAACATCGCATCGAGCGAGCACGTACTCGGATGGAAGCCGGTCTT
GTCGATCAGGATGATCTGGACGAAGAGCATCAGGGGCTCGCGCCAGCCGAACTGTTCGCCAGGCTCAAGG
CGAGCATGCCCGACGGCGAGGATCTCGTCGTGACCCATGGCGATGCCTGCTTGCCGAATATCATGGTGGA
AAATGGCCGCTTTTCTGGATTCATCGACTGTGGCCGGCTGGGTGTGGCGGACCGCTATCAGGACATAGCG
TTGGCTACCCGTGATATTGCTGAAGAGCTTGGCGGCGAATGGGCTGACCGCTTCCTCGTGCTTTACGGTA
TCGCCGCTCCCGATTCGCAGCGCATCGCCTTCTATCGCCTTCTTGACGAGTTCTTCTGAGCGGGACTCTG
GGGTTCGAAATGACCGACCAAGCGACGCCCAACCTGCCATCACGAGATTTCGATTCCACCGCCGCCTTCT
ATGAAAGGTTGGGCTTCGGAATCGTTTTCCGGGACGCCGGCTGGATGATCCTCCAGCGCGGGGATCTCAT
GCTGGAGTTCTTCGCCCACCCTAGGGGGAGGCTAACTGAAACACGGAAGGAGACAATACCGGAAGGAACC
CGCGCTATGACGGCAATAAAAAGACAGAATAAAACGCACGGTGTTGGGTCGTTTGTTCATAAACGCGGGG
TTCGGTCCCAGGGCTGGCACTCTGTCGATACCCCACCGAGACCCCATTGGGGCCAATACGCCCGCGTTTC
TTCCTTTTCCCCACCCCACCCCCCAAGTTCGGGTGAAGGCCCAGGGCTCGCAGCCAACGTCGGGGCGGCA
GGCCCTGCCATAGCCTCAGGTTACTCATATATACTTTAGATTGATTTAAAACTTCATTTTTAATTTAAAA
GGATCTAGGTGAAGATCCTTTTTGATAATCTCATGACCAAAATCCCTTAACGTGAGTTTTCGTTCCACTG
AGCGTCAGACCCCGTAGAAAAGATCAAAGGATCTTCTTGAGATCCTTTTTTTCTGCGCGTAATCTGCTGC
TTGCAAACAAAAAAACCACCGCTACCAGCGGTGGTTTGTTTGCCGGATCAAGAGCTACCAACTCTTTTTC
CGAAGGTAACTGGCTTCAGCAGAGCGCAGATACCAAATACTGTCCTTCTAGTGTAGCCGTAGTTAGGCCA
CCACTTCAAGAACTCTGTAGCACCGCCTACATACCTCGCTCTGCTAATCCTGTTACCAGTGGCTGCTGCC
AGTGGCGATAAGTCGTGTCTTACCGGGTTGGACTCAAGACGATAGTTACCGGATAAGGCGCAGCGGTCGG
GCTGAACGGGGGGTTCGTGCACACAGCCCAGCTTGGAGCGAACGACCTACACCGAACTGAGATACCTACA
GCGTGAGCTATGAGAAAGCGCCACGCTTCCCGAAGGGAGAAAGGCGGACAGGTATCCGGTAAGCGGCAGG
GTCGGAACAGGAGAGCGCACGAGGGAGCTTCCAGGGGGAAACGCCTGGTATCTTTATAGTCCTGTCGGGT
TTCGCCACCTCTGACTTGAGCGTCGATTTTTGTGATGCTCGTCAGGGGGGCGGAGCCTATGGAAAAACGC
CAGCAACGCGGCCTTTTTACGGTTCCTGGCCTTTTGCTGGCCTTTTGCTCACATGTTCTTTCCTGCGTTA
TCCCCTGATTCTGTGGATAACCGTATTACCGCCATGCAT
Features (pLannotate 1.2.2; 15 found; start..end, strand, type, name):
     61..364     +  enhancer       CMV enhancer: human cytomegalovirus immediate early enhancer
    365..568     +  promoter       CMV promoter: human cytomegalovirus (CMV) immediate early promoter
    613..1329    +  CDS            mEYFP: mEYFP is a basic (constitutively fluorescent) yellow fluorescent protein published in 2002, derived from Aequorea victoria. It is reported to be a very rapidly-maturing monomer.
   1330..1380    +  misc_feature   MCS (fragment): multiple cloning site
   1381..2097    +  CDS            mEYFP: mEYFP is a basic (constitutively fluorescent) yellow fluorescent protein published in 2002, derived from Aequorea victoria. It is reported to be a very rapidly-maturing monomer.
   2120..2204    +  CDS            large T antigen (fragment): large T antigen from SV40 (simian virus 40)
   2227..2348    +  polyA_signal   SV40 poly(A) signal: SV40 polyadenylation signal
   2382..2810    -  rep_origin     f1 ori (sequence partly withheld): f1 bacteriophage origin of replication; arrow indicates direction of (+) strand synthesis
   2837..2941    +  promoter       AmpR promoter: bla
   2943..3300    +  promoter       SV40 promoter: SV40 enhancer and early promoter
   3335..4129    +  CDS            NeoR/KanR: aminoglycoside phosphotransferase from Tn5; aph(3')-II (or nptII); confers resistance to neomycin, kanamycin, and G418 (Geneticin®)
   4150..4302    +  CDS            ble (fragment): BLE_KLEPN - Experimental evidence at protein level: Swiss-Prot protein existence level 1. Binding protein with a strong affinity to the bleomycin family of antibiotics. Binds to CL990; an antimitotic-antibiotic compound. From Klebsiella pneumoniae.
   4361..4408    +  polyA_signal   HSV TK poly(A) signal: herpes simplex virus thymidine kinase polyadenylation signal (Cole and Stacy, 1985)
   4499..4515    -  polyA_signal   bGH poly(A) signal (fragment): bovine growth hormone polyadenylation signal
   4737..5325    +  rep_origin     ori: high-copy-number ColE1/pMB1/pBR322/pUC origin of replication
