>Addgene plasmid #127802 | 2xmEYFP | addgene full sequence | sequence record 247510 | Addgene NGS Result
TAGTTATTAATAGTAATCAATTACGGGGTCATTAGTTCATAGCCCATATATGGAGTTCCGCGTTACATAA
CTTACGGTAAATGGCCCGCCTGGCTGACCGCCCAACGACCCCCGCCCATTGACGTCAATAATGACGTATG
TTCCCATAGTAACGCCAATAGGGACTTTCCATTGACGTCAATGGGTGGAGTATTTACGGTAAACTGCCCA
CTTGGCAGTACATCAAGTGTATCATATGCCAAGTACGCCCCCTATTGACGTCAATGACGGTAAATGGCCC
GCCTGGCATTATGCCCAGTACATGACCTTATGGGACTTTCCTACTTGGCAGTACATCTACGTATTAGTCA
TCGCTATTACCATGGTGATGCGGTTTTGGCAGTACATCAATGGGCGTGGATAGCGGTTTGACTCACGGGG
ATTTCCAAGTCTCCACCCCATTGACGTCAATGGGAGTTTGTTTTGGCACCAAAATCAACGGGACTTTCCA
AAATGTCGTAACAACTCCGCCCCATTGACGCAAATGGGCGGTAGGCGTGTACGGTGGGAGGTCTATATAA
GCAGAGCTGGTTTAGTGAACCGTCAGATCCGCTAGCGCTACCGGTCGCCACCATGGTGAGCAAGGGCGAG
GAGCTGTTCACCGGGGTGGTGCCCATCCTGGTCGAGCTGGACGGCGACGTAAACGGCCACAAGTTCAGCG
TGTCCGGCGAGGGCGAGGGCGATGCCACCTACGGCAAGCTGACCCTGAAGTTCATCTGCACCACCGGCAA
GCTGCCCGTGCCCTGGCCCACCCTCGTGACCACCTTCGGCTACGGCCTGCAGTGCTTCGCCCGCTACCCC
GACCACATGAAGCAGCACGACTTCTTCAAGTCCGCCATGCCCGAAGGCTACGTCCAGGAGCGCACCATCT
TCTTCAAGGACGACGGCAACTACAAGACCCGCGCCGAGGTGAAGTTCGAGGGCGACACCCTGGTGAACCG
CATCGAGCTGAAGGGCATCGACTTCAAGGAGGACGGCAACATCCTGGGGCACAAGCTGGAGTACAACTAC
AACAGCCACAACGTCTATATCATGGCCGACAAGCAGAAGAACGGCATCAAGGTGAACTTCAAGATCCGCC
ACAACATCGAGGACGGCAGCGTGCAGCTCGCCGACCACTACCAGCAGAACACCCCCATCGGCGACGGCCC
CGTGCTGCTGCCCGACAACCACTACCTGAGCTACCAGTCCAAACTGAGCAAAGACCCCAACGAGAAGCGC
GATCACATGGTCCTGCTGGAGTTCGTGACCGCCGCCGGGATCACTCTCGGCATGGACGAGCTGTACAAGT
CCGGACTCAGATCTCGAGCTCAAGCTTCGAATTCTGCAGTCGACGGTACCATGGTGAGCAAGGGCGAGGA
GCTGTTCACCGGGGTGGTGCCCATCCTGGTCGAGCTGGACGGCGACGTAAACGGCCACAAGTTCAGCGTG
TCCGGCGAGGGCGAGGGCGATGCCACCTACGGCAAGCTGACCCTGAAGTTCATCTGCACCACCGGCAAGC
TGCCCGTGCCCTGGCCCACCCTCGTGACCACCTTCGGCTACGGCCTGCAGTGCTTCGCCCGCTACCCCGA
CCACATGAAGCAGCACGACTTCTTCAAGTCCGCCATGCCCGAAGGCTACGTCCAGGAGCGCACCATCTTC
TTCAAGGACGACGGCAACTACAAGACCCGCGCCGAGGTGAAGTTCGAGGGCGACACCCTGGTGAACCGCA
TCGAGCTGAAGGGCATCGACTTCAAGGAGGACGGCAACATCCTGGGGCACAAGCTGGAGTACAACTACAA
CAGCCACAACGTCTATATCATGGCCGACAAGCAGAAGAACGGCATCAAGGTGAACTTCAAGATCCGCCAC
AACATCGAGGACGGCAGCGTGCAGCTCGCCGACCACTACCAGCAGAACACCCCCATCGGCGACGGCCCCG
TGCTGCTGCCCGACAACCACTACCTGAGCTACCAGTCCAAACTGAGCAAAGACCCCAACGAGAAGCGCGA
TCACATGGTCCTGCTGGAGTTCGTGACCGCCGCCGGGATCACTCTCGGCATGGACGAGCTGTACAAGGGA
TCCACCGGATCTAGATAACTGATCATAATCAGCCATACCACATTTGTAGAGGTTTTACTTGCTTTAAAAA
ACCTCCCACACCTCCCCCTGAACCTGAAACATAAAATGAATGCAATTGTTGTTGTTAACTTGTTTATTGC
AGCTTATAATGGTTACAAATAAAGCAATAGCATCACAAATTTCACAAATAAAGCATTTTTTTCACTGCAT
TCTAGTTGTGGTTTGTCCAAACTCATCAATGTATCTTAAGGCGTAAATTGTAAGCGTTAATATTTTGTTA
AAATTCGCGTTAAATTTTTGTTAAATCAGCTCATTTTTTAACCAATAGGCCGAAATCGGCAAAATCCCTT
ATAAATCAAAAGAATAGACCGAGATAGGGT
[37 nt withheld, positions 2481-2517]
AAAGAACGTGGACTCCAACGTCAAAGG
[49 nt withheld, positions 2545-2593]
T
[91 nt withheld, positions 2595-2685]
G
[124 nt withheld, positions 2687-2810]
CAGGTGGCACTTTTCGGGGAAATGTGCGCGGAACCCCTATTTGTTTATTTTTCTAAATACATTCAAATAT
GTATCCGCTCATGAGACAATAACCCTGATAAATGCTTCAATAATATTGAAAAAGGAAGAGTCCTGAGGCG
GAAAGAACCAGCTGTGGAATGTGTGTCAGTTAGGGTGTGGAAAGTCCCCAGGCTCCCCAGCAGGCAGAAG
TATGCAAAGCATGCATCTCAATTAGTCAGCAACCAGGTGTGGAAAGTCCCCAGGCTCCCCAGCAGGCAGA
AGTATGCAAAGCATGCATCTCAATTAGTCAGCAACCATAGTCCCGCCCCTAACTCCGCCCATCCCGCCCC
TAACTCCGCCCAGTTCCGCCCATTCTCCGCCCCATGGCTGACTAATTTTTTTTATTTATGCAGAGGCCGA
GGCCGCCTCGGCCTCTGAGCTATTCCAGAAGTAGTGAGGAGGCTTTTTTGGAGGCCTAGGCTTTTGCAAA
GATCGATCAAGAGACAGGATGAGGATCGTTTCGCATGATTGAACAAGATGGATTGCACGCAGGTTCTCCG
GCCGCTTGGGTGGAGAGGCTATTCGGCTATGACTGGGCACAACAGACAATCGGCTGCTCTGATGCCGCCG
TGTTCCGGCTGTCAGCGCAGGGGCGCCCGGTTCTTTTTGTCAAGACCGACCTGTCCGGTGCCCTGAATGA
ACTGCAAGACGAGGCAGCGCGGCTATCGTGGCTGGCCACGACGGGCGTTCCTTGCGCAGCTGTGCTCGAC
GTTGTCACTGAAGCGGGAAGGGACTGGCTGCTATTGGGCGAAGTGCCGGGGCAGGATCTCCTGTCATCTC
ACCTTGCTCCTGCCGAGAAAGTATCCATCATGGCTGATGCAATGCGGCGGCTGCATACGCTTGATCCGGC
TACCTGCCCATTCGACCACCAAGCGAAACATCGCATCGAGCGAGCACGTACTCGGATGGAAGCCGGTCTT
GTCGATCAGGATGATCTGGACGAAGAGCATCAGGGGCTCGCGCCAGCCGAACTGTTCGCCAGGCTCAAGG
CGAGCATGCCCGACGGCGAGGATCTCGTCGTGACCCATGGCGATGCCTGCTTGCCGAATATCATGGTGGA
AAATGGCCGCTTTTCTGGATTCATCGACTGTGGCCGGCTGGGTGTGGCGGACCGCTATCAGGACATAGCG
TTGGCTACCCGTGATATTGCTGAAGAGCTTGGCGGCGAATGGGCTGACCGCTTCCTCGTGCTTTACGGTA
TCGCCGCTCCCGATTCGCAGCGCATCGCCTTCTATCGCCTTCTTGACGAGTTCTTCTGAGCGGGACTCTG
GGGTTCGAAATGACCGACCAAGCGACGCCCAACCTGCCATCACGAGATTTCGATTCCACCGCCGCCTTCT
ATGAAAGGTTGGGCTTCGGAATCGTTTTCCGGGACGCCGGCTGGATGATCCTCCAGCGCGGGGATCTCAT
GCTGGAGTTCTTCGCCCACCCTAGGGGGAGGCTAACTGAAACACGGAAGGAGACAATACCGGAAGGAACC
CGCGCTATGACGGCAATAAAAAGACAGAATAAAACGCACGGTGTTGGGTCGTTTGTTCATAAACGCGGGG
TTCGGTCCCAGGGCTGGCACTCTGTCGATACCCCACCGAGACCCCATTGGGGCCAATACGCCCGCGTTTC
TTCCTTTTCCCCACCCCACCCCCCAAGTTCGGGTGAAGGCCCAGGGCTCGCAGCCAACGTCGGGGCGGCA
GGCCCTGCCATAGCCTCAGGTTACTCATATATACTTTAGATTGATTTAAAACTTCATTTTTAATTTAAAA
GGATCTAGGTGAAGATCCTTTTTGATAATCTCATGACCAAAATCCCTTAACGTGAGTTTTCGTTCCACTG
AGCGTCAGACCCCGTAGAAAAGATCAAAGGATCTTCTTGAGATCCTTTTTTTCTGCGCGTAATCTGCTGC
TTGCAAACAAAAAAACCACCGCTACCAGCGGTGGTTTGTTTGCCGGATCAAGAGCTACCAACTCTTTTTC
CGAAGGTAACTGGCTTCAGCAGAGCGCAGATACCAAATACTGTTCTTCTAGTGTAGCCGTAGTTAGGCCA
CCACTTCAAGAACTCTGTAGCACCGCCTACATACCTCGCTCTGCTAATCCTGTTACCAGTGGCTGCTGCC
AGTGGCGATAAGTCGTGTCTTACCGGGTTGGACTCAAGACGATAGTTACCGGATAAGGCGCAGCGGTCGG
GCTGAACGGGGGGTTCGTGCACACAGCCCAGCTTGGAGCGAACGACCTACACCGAACTGAGATACCTACA
GCGTGAGCTATGAGAAAGCGCCACGCTTCCCGAAGGGAGAAAGGCGGACAGGTATCCGGTAAGCGGCAGG
GTCGGAACAGGAGAGCGCACGAGGGAGCTTCCAGGGGGAAACGCCTGGTATCTTTATAGTCCTGTCGGGT
TTCGCCACCTCTGACTTGAGCGTCGATTTTTGTGATGCTCGTCAGGGGGGCGGAGCCTATGGAAAAACGC
CAGCAACGCGGCCTTTTTACGGTTCCTGGCCTTTTGCTGGCCTTTTGCTCACATGTTCTTTCCTGCGTTA
TCCCCTGATTCTGTGGATAACCGTATTACCGCCATGCAT
Features (pLannotate 1.2.2; 15 found; start..end, strand, type, name):
     61..364     +  enhancer       CMV enhancer: human cytomegalovirus immediate early enhancer
    365..568     +  promoter       CMV promoter: human cytomegalovirus (CMV) immediate early promoter
    613..1329    +  CDS            mEYFP: mEYFP is a basic (constitutively fluorescent) yellow fluorescent protein published in 2002, derived from Aequorea victoria. It is reported to be a very rapidly-maturing monomer.
   1330..1380    +  misc_feature   MCS (fragment): multiple cloning site
   1381..2097    +  CDS            mEYFP: mEYFP is a basic (constitutively fluorescent) yellow fluorescent protein published in 2002, derived from Aequorea victoria. It is reported to be a very rapidly-maturing monomer.
   2120..2204    +  CDS            large T antigen (fragment): large T antigen from SV40 (simian virus 40)
   2227..2348    +  polyA_signal   SV40 poly(A) signal: SV40 polyadenylation signal
   2382..2810    -  rep_origin     f1 ori (sequence partly withheld): f1 bacteriophage origin of replication; arrow indicates direction of (+) strand synthesis
   2837..2941    +  promoter       AmpR promoter: bla
   2943..3300    +  promoter       SV40 promoter: SV40 enhancer and early promoter
   3335..4129    +  CDS            NeoR/KanR: aminoglycoside phosphotransferase from Tn5; aph(3')-II (or nptII); confers resistance to neomycin, kanamycin, and G418 (Geneticin®)
   4150..4302    +  CDS            ble (fragment): BLE_KLEPN - Experimental evidence at protein level: Swiss-Prot protein existence level 1. Binding protein with a strong affinity to the bleomycin family of antibiotics. Binds to CL990; an antimitotic-antibiotic compound. From Klebsiella pneumoniae.
   4361..4408    +  polyA_signal   HSV TK poly(A) signal: herpes simplex virus thymidine kinase polyadenylation signal (Cole and Stacy, 1985)
   4499..4515    -  polyA_signal   bGH poly(A) signal (fragment): bovine growth hormone polyadenylation signal
   4737..5325    +  rep_origin     ori: high-copy-number ColE1/pMB1/pBR322/pUC origin of replication
