[The description below was written by a language model from this plasmid's Addgene catalogue record and pLannotate feature annotations shown in this document.]
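Description:
2xmEYFP is a mammalian expression plasmid of about 5.4 kb, built on the mEYFP-C1 backbone, that encodes two copies of monomeric enhanced yellow fluorescent protein joined head to tail as a single mEYFP-mEYFP fusion. Transcription is driven by the human cytomegalovirus immediate early enhancer and promoter. The first mEYFP coding sequence is followed directly by a short remnant of the C1 multiple cloning site, which appears to serve as the linker, and then by the second mEYFP coding sequence. An SV40 polyadenylation signal terminates the transcript. The small "large T antigen" fragment annotated just upstream of that signal is most likely part of the SV40-derived 3' region and not an expressed element. The restriction sites used to insert the second copy are not recorded.

The plasmid is propagated in E. coli at high copy from a ColE1/pUC-type origin and is selected with kanamycin. Resistance comes from the Tn5 NeoR/KanR aminoglycoside phosphotransferase gene, which sits behind tandem bacterial (bla) and SV40 early promoters and ends with an HSV TK poly(A) signal. This arrangement lets the same cassette confer kanamycin resistance in bacteria and, in principle, G418 resistance in transfected mammalian cells. An f1 origin is also present for single-stranded DNA production. The short ble and bGH poly(A) fragments are partial annotation matches and show no evidence of function.

According to the record, the construct provides a defined fluorescent homo-dimer. The associated study evaluated fluorescent protein tags for quantifying protein oligomerization in living cells, where such a tandem dimer would typically act as a brightness reference against the monomeric protein.
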