Addgene plasmid #127802: 2xmEYFP
Purpose: Homo-dimer mEYFP-mEYFP expression vector
Depositing lab: Salvatore Chiantia. Depositing organization: Universitaet Potsdam. Publication: Optimal fluorescent protein tags for quantifying protein oligomerization in living cells. Dunsing V, Luckner M, Zuhlke B, Petazzi RA, Herrmann A, Chiantia S. Sci Rep. 2018 Jul 13;8(1):10634. doi: 10.1038/s41598-018-28858-0. PubMed 30006597.
Backbone
  Vector backbone: mEYFP-C1
  Vector type: Mammalian Expression
Growth in bacteria
  Bacterial resistance: Kanamycin, 50 μg/mL
  Growth temperature: 37°C
  Growth strain: DH5alpha
  Copy number: High Copy
Gene/Insert
  Gene/Insert name: mEYFP-mEYFP
  Cloning method: Restriction Enzyme; 5′ cloning site Unknown (unknown if destroyed); 3′ cloning site Unknown (unknown if destroyed)
Terms and licenses: Academic/Nonprofit Terms; Industry Terms: Not Available to Industry
How to cite: 2xmEYFP was a gift from Salvatore Chiantia (Addgene plasmid # 127802 ; http://n2t.net/addgene:127802 ; RRID:Addgene_127802)
